>Addgene plasmid #86709 | pL2020 | addgene full sequence | sequence record 173164 | Addgene NGS Result
AAGAAACCAATTGTCCATATTGCATCAGACATTGCCGTCACTGCGTCTTTTACTGGCTCTTCTCGCTAAC
CAAACCGGTAACCCCGCTTATTAAAAGCATTCTGTAACAAAGCGGGACCAAAGCCATGACAAAAACGCGT
AACAAAAGTGTCTATAATCACGGCAGAAAAGTCCACATTGATTATTTGCACGGCGTCACACTTTGCTATG
CCATAGCATTTTTATCCATAAGATTAGCGGATCCTACCTGACGCTTTTTATCGCAACTCTCTACTGTTTC
TCCATACCCGTTTTTTGGGCTAACAGGAGGAATTACATATGCACCATCACCATCACCATCACCATCACCA
TGGTGGCCGTGGTTCCGAAAACCTGTACTTTCAAGATCTGCCGGCGAATCTAGAAAACCTGTACTTTCAA
GGTGGCCGTGGTTCCCACCATCACCATCACCATCACCATCACCATTAAGCTTGGCTGTTTTGGCGGATGA
GAGAAGATTTTCAGCCTGATACAGATTAAATCAGAACGCAGAAGCGGTCTGATAAAACAGAATTTGCCTG
GCGGCAGTAGCGCGGTGGTCCCACCTGACCCCATGCCGAACTCAGAAGTGAAACGCCGTAGCGCCGATGG
TAGTGTGGGGTCTCCCCATGCGAGAGTAGGGAACTGCCAGGCATCAAATAAAACGAAAGGCTCAGTCGAA
AGACTGGGCCTTTCGTTTTATCCGTGCCAGCTGCATTAATGAATCGGCCAACGCGCGGGGAGAGGCGGTT
TGCGTATTGGGCGCATGCATAAAAACTGTTGTAATTCATTAAGCATTCTGCCGACATGGAAGCCATCACA
AACGGCATGATGAACCTGAATCGCCAGCGGCATCAGCACCTTGTCGCCTTGCGTATAATATTTGCCCATG
GTGAAAACGGGGGCGAAGAAGTTGTCCATATTGGCCACGTTTAAATCAAAACTGGTGAAACTCACCCAGG
GATTGGCTGAGACGAAAAACATATTCTCAATAAACCCTTTAGGGAAATAGGCCAGGTTTTCACCGTAACA
CGCCACATCTTGCGAATATATGTGTAGAAACTGCCGGAAATCGTCGTGGTATTCACTCCAGAGCGATGAA
AACGTTTCAGTTTGCTCATGGAAAACGGTGTAACAAGGGTGAACACTATCCCATATCACCAGCTCACCGT
CTTTCATTGCCATACGGAATTCCGGATGAGCATTCATCAGGCGGGCAAGAATGTGAATAAAGGCCGGATA
AAACTTGTGCTTATTTTTCTTTACGGTCTTTAAAAAGGCCGTAATATCCAGCTGAACGGTCTGGTTATAG
GTACATTGAGCAACTGACTGAAATGCCTCAAAATGTTCTTTACGATGCCATTGGGATATATCAACGGTGG
TATATCCAGTGATTTTTTTCTCCATTTTAGCTTCCTTAGCTCCTGAAAATCTCGATAACTCAAAAAATAC
GCCCGGTAGTGATCTTATTTCATTATGGTGAAAGTTGGAACCTCTTACGTGCCGATCAACGTCTCATTTT
CGCCAAAAGTTGGCCCAGGGCTTCCCGGTATCAACAGGGACACCAGGATTTATTTATTCTGCGAAGTGAT
CTTCCGTCACAGGTATTTATTCGAAGACGAAAGGGCCTCGTGATACGCCTATTTTTATAGGTTAATGTCA
TGATAATAATGGTTTCTTAGACGTCAGGTGGCACTTTTCGGGGAAATGTGCGCGCCCGCGTTCCTGCTGG
CGCTGGGCCTGTTTCTGGCGCTGGACTTCCCGCTGTTCCGTCAGCAGCTTTTCGCCCACGGCCTTGATGA
TCGCGGCGGCCTTGGCCTGCATATCCCGATTCAACGGCCCCAGGGCGTCCAGAACGGGCTTCAGGCGCTC
CCGAAGGTCTCGGGCCGTCTCTTGGGCTTGATCGGCCTTCTTGCGCATCTCACGCGCTCCTGCGGCGGCC
TGTAGGGCAGGCTCATACCCCTGCCGAACCGCTTTTGTCAGCCGGTCGGCCACGGCTTCCGGCGTCTCAA
CGCGCTTTGAGATTCCCAGCTTTTCGGCCAATCCCTGCGGTGCATAGGCGCGTGGCTCGACCGCTTGCGG
GCTGATGGTGACGTGGCCCACTGGTGGCCGCTCCAGGGCCTCGTAGAACGCCTGAATGCGCGTGTGACGT
GCCTTGCTGCCCTCGATGCCCCGTTGCAGCCCTAGATCGGCCACAGCGGCCGCAAACGTGGTCTGGTCGC
GGGTCATCTGCGCTTTGTTGCCGATGAACTCCTTGGCCGACAGCCTGCCGTCCTGCGTCAGCGGCACCAC
GAACGCGGTCATGTGCGGGCTGGTTTCGTCACGGTGGATGCTGGCCGTCACGATGCGATCCGCCCCGTAC
TTGTCCGCCAGCCACTTGTGCGCCTTCTCGAAGAACGCCGCCTGCTGTTCTTGGCTGGCCGACTTCCACC
ATTCCGGGCTGGCCGTCATGACGTACTCGACCGCCAACACAGCGTCCTTGCGCCGCTTCTCTGGCAGCAA
CTCGCGCAGTCGGCCCATCGCTTCATCGGTGCTGCTGGCCGCCCAGTGCTCGTTCTCTGGCGTCCTGCTG
GCGTCAGCGTTGGGCGTCTCGCGCTCGCGGTAGGCGTGCTTGAGACTGGCCGCCACGTTGCCCATTTTCG
CCAGCTTCTTGCATCGCATGATCGCGTATGCCGCCATGCCTGCCCCTCCCTTTTGGTGTCCAACCGGCTC
GACGGGGGCAGCGCAAGGCGGTGCCTCCGGCGGGCCACTCAATGCTTGAGTATACTCACTAGACTTTGCT
TCGCAAAGTCGTGACCGCCTACGGCGGCTGCGGCGCCCTACGGGCTTGCTCTCCGGGCTTCGCCCTGCGC
GGTCGCTGCGCTCCCTTGCCAGCCCGTGGATATGTGGACGATGGCCGCGAGCGGCCACCGGCTGGCTCGC
TTCGCTCGGCCCGTGGACAACCCTGCTGGACAAGCTGATGGACAGGCTGCGCCTGCCCACGAGCTTGACC
ACAGGGATTGCCCACCGGCTACCCAGCCTTCGACCACATACCCACCGGCTCCAACTGCGCGGCCTGCGGC
CTTGCCCCATCAATTTTTTTAATTTTCTCTGGGGAAAAGCCTCCGGCCTGCGGCCTGCGCGCTTCGCTTG
CCGGTTGGACACCAAGTGGAAGGCGGGTCAAGGCTCGCGCAGCGACCGCGCAGCGGCTTGGCCTTGACGC
GCCTGGAACGACCCAAGCCTATGCGAGTGGGGGCAGTCGAAGGGCGAAGCCCGCCCGCCTGCCCCCCGAG
CCTCACGGCGGCGAGTGCGGGGGTTCCAAGGGGGCAGCGCCACCTTGGGCAAGGCCGAAGGCCGCGCAGT
CGATCAACAAGCCCCGGAGGGGCCACTTTTTGCCGGAGGGGGAGCCGCGCCGAAGGCGTGGGGGAACCCC
GCAGGGGTGCCCTTCTTTGGGCACCAAAGAACTAGATATAGGGCGAAATGCGAAAGACTTAAAAATCAAC
AACTTAAAAAAGGGGGGTACGCAACAGCTCATTGCGGCACCCCCCGCAATAGCTCATTGCGTAGGTTAAA
GAAAATCTGTAATTGACTGCCACTTTTACGCAACGCATAATTGTTGTCGCGCTGCCGAAAAGTTGCAGCT
GATTGCGCATGGTGCCGCAACCGTGCGGCACCCCTACCGCATGGAGATAAGCATGGCCACGCAGTCCAGA
GAAATCGGCATTCAAGCCAAGAACAAGCCCGGTCACTGGGTGCAAACGGAACGCAAAGCGCATGAGGCGT
GGGCCGGGCTTATTGCGAGGAAACCCACGGCGGCAATGCTGCTGCATCACCTCGTGGCGCAGATGGGCCA
CCAGAACGCCGTGGTGGTCAGCCAGAAGACACTTTCCAAGCTCATCGGACGTTCTTTGCGGACGGTCCAA
TACGCAGTCAAGGACTTGGTGGCCGAGCGCTGGATCTCCGTCGTGAAGCTCAACGGCCCCGGCACCGTGT
CGGCCTACGTGGTCAATGACCGCGTGGCGTGGGGCCAGCCCCGCGACCAGTTGCGCCTGTCGGTGTTCAG
TGCCGCCGTGGTGGTTGATCACGACGACCAGGACGAATCGCTGTTGGGGCATGGCGACCTGCGCCGCATC
CCGACCCTGTATCCGGGCGAGCAGCAACTACCGACCGGCCCCGGCGAGGAGCCGCCCAGCCAGCCCGGCA
TTCCGGGCATGGAACCAGACCTGCCAGCCTTGACCGAAACGGAGGAATGGGAACGGCGCGGGCAGCAGCG
CCTGCCGATGCCCGATGAGCCGTGTTTTCTGGACGATGGCGAGCCGTTGGAGCCGCCGACACGGGTCACG
CTGCCGCGCCGGTAGCACTTGGGTTGCGCAGCAACCCGTAAGTGCGCTGTTCCAGACTATCGGCTGTAGC
CGCCTCGCCGCCCAATTATGACAACTTGACGGCTACATCATTCACTTTTTCTTCACAACCGGCACGGAAC
TCGCTCGGGCTGGCCCCGGTGCATTTTTTAAATACCCGCGAGAAATAGAGTTGATCGTCAAAACCAACAT
TGCGACCGACGGTGGCGATAGGCATCCGGGTGGTGCTCAAAAGCAGCTTCGCCTGGCTGATACGTTGGTC
CTCGCGCCAGCTTAAGACGCTAATCCCTAACTGCTGGCGGAAAAGATGTGACAGACGCGACGGCGACAAG
CAAACATGCTGTGCGACGCTGGCGATATCAAAATTGCTGTCTGCCAGGTGATCGCTGATGTACTGACAAG
CCTCGCGTACCCGATTATCCATCGGTGGATGGAGCGACTCGTTAATCGCTTCCATGCGCCGCAGTAACAA
TTGCTCAAGCAGATTTATCGCCAGCAGCTCCGAATAGCGCCCTTCCCCTTGCCCGGCGTTAATGATTTGC
CCAAACAGGTCGCTGAAATGCGGCTGGTGCGCTTCATCCGGGCGAAAGAACCCCGTATTGGCAAATATTG
ACGGCCAGTTAAGCCATTCATGCCAGTAGGCGCGCGGACGAAAGTAAACCCACTGGTGATACCATTCGCG
AGCCTCCGGATGACGACCGTAGTGATGAATCTCTCCTGGCGGGAACAGCAAAATATCACCCGGTCGGCAA
ACAAATTCTCGTCCCTGATTTTTCACCACCCCCTGACCGCGAATGGTGAGATTGAGAATATAACCTTTCA
TTCCCAGCGGTCGGTCGATAAAAAAATCGAGATAACCGTTGGCCTCAATCGGCGTTAAACCCGCCACCAG
ATGGGCATTAAACGAGTATCCCGGCAGCAGGGGATCATTTTGCGCTTCAGCCATACTTTTCATACTCCCG
CCATTCAGAG
Features (pLannotate 1.2.2; 11 found; start..end, strand, type, name):
      1..285     +  promoter       araBAD promoter: araBAD; promoter of the L-arabinose operon of E. coli; the araC regulatory gene is transcribed in the opposite direction (Guzman et al., 1995)
    322..351     +  CDS            10xHis: 10xHis affinity tag
    436..465     +  CDS            10xHis: 10xHis affinity tag
    556..671     +  ncRNA          5S rRNA: Accession: RF00001 - 5S ribosomal RNA
    675..721     +  terminator     rrnB T1 terminator: transcription terminator T1 from the E. coli rrnB gene
    723..784     -  CDS            lacI (fragment): lac repressor; lacI; The lac repressor binds to the lac operator to inhibit transcription in E. coli. This inhibition can be relieved by adding lactose or isopropyl-β-D-thiogalactopyranoside (IPTG).
    795..1425    -  CDS            CmR (fragment): chloramphenicol acetyltransferase; cat; confers resistance to chloramphenicol
   1426..1528    -  promoter       cat promoter: promoter of the E. coli cat gene encoding chloramphenicol acetyltransferase
   2921..3692    +  rep_origin     pBBR1 oriV: replication origin of the broad-host-range plasmid pBBR1 from Bordetella bronchiseptica; requires the pBBR1 Rep protein for replication
   3693..4355    +  CDS            pBBR1 Rep: replication protein for the broad-host-range plasmid pBBR1 from Bordetella bronchiseptica
   4426..5304    -  CDS            araC: L-arabinose regulatory protein; araC
