[The description below was written by a language model from this plasmid's Addgene catalogue record and pLannotate feature annotations shown in this document.]
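Description:
pL2020 is an empty bacterial expression backbone of about 5.3 kb, built on the broad-host-range pBBR replicon and designed for arabinose-inducible protein production in bacterial hosts. Replication depends on the pBBR1 oriV together with the adjacent pBBR1 Rep protein gene, a pair originally derived from a Bordetella bronchiseptica plasmid that functions in many Gram-negative species and gives a low copy number. Selection is by chloramphenicol, provided by a chloramphenicol acetyltransferase gene driven by its own cat promoter. The annotation tool flags this gene as a fragment, as it does a short lacI remnant next to it. The lacI remnant appears to be a cloning leftover with no evident regulatory role.

The expression cassette follows the classic araBAD layout. The araC regulator gene is transcribed divergently from the araBAD promoter, so that transcription is held off in the absence of L-arabinose and activated when it is added. Downstream of the promoter lie two 10xHis coding segments separated by a short interval, consistent with the recorded multiple cloning site flanked by N- and C-terminal His10 tags. A gene inserted by restriction cloning can therefore carry a decahistidine tag at either or both ends for metal-affinity purification. The cassette is closed by an rrnB-derived segment containing 5S rRNA sequence and the T1 terminator.

No insert is present. The associated publication concerns Pseudomonas stutzeri as an alternative host for membrane proteins, which fits the choice of a broad-host-range replicon. About 1.4 kb between the cat promoter and oriV is unannotated in the feature table.
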