Addgene plasmid #86709: pL2020
Purpose: (Empty Backbone) araBAD based expression vector for inducible protein production in bacterial hosts
Depositing lab: Hartmut Michel. Depositing organization: Max Planck Institute of Biophysics. Publication: Pseudomonas stutzeri as an alternative host for membrane proteins. Sommer M, Xie H, Michel H. Microb Cell Fact. 2017 Sep 20;16(1):157. doi: 10.1186/s12934-017-0771-0. PubMed 28931397.
Backbone
  Vector backbone: pBBR
  Backbone size (bp): 5328
  Modifications to backbone: MCS with N- and C-terminal His10 tag
  Vector type: Bacterial Expression
  Promoter: araBAD
  Tag / fusion protein: His10 tag (N terminal on backbone); His10 tag (C terminal on backbone)
Growth in bacteria
  Bacterial resistance: Chloramphenicol, 25 μg/mL
  Growth temperature: 37°C
  Growth strain: DH5alpha
  Growth instructions: no special handling required
  Copy number: Low Copy
Gene/Insert
  Cloning method: Restriction Enzyme
  Sequencing primers: 5′ AGATTAGCGGATCCTACCTG; 3′ CAGACCGCTTCTGCGTTCTG
Terms and licenses: Academic/Nonprofit Terms; Industry Terms: Not Available to Industry
How to cite: pL2020 was a gift from Hartmut Michel (Addgene plasmid # 86709 ; http://n2t.net/addgene:86709 ; RRID:Addgene_86709)
